Addgene plasmid #198550: SpCas9-NRCH-SsAPOBEC3B
Purpose: Expresses human codon-optimized SpCas9-NRCH-SsAPOBEC3B and blasticidin resistance: EFS promoter-SpCas9-NRCH-SsAPOBEC3B-NLS-FLAG-P2A-BSD
Depositing lab: Hyongbum Kim. Depositing organization: Yonsei University Health System. Publication: Deep learning models to predict the editing efficiencies and outcomes of diverse base editors. Kim N, Choi S, Kim S, Song M, Seo JH, Min S, Park J, Cho SR, Kim HH. Nat Biotechnol. 2024 Mar;42(3):484-497. doi: 10.1038/s41587-023-01792-x PubMed 37188916.
Backbone
  Vector backbone: pFUGW
  Total vector size (bp): 14379
  Vector type: Mammalian Expression, Lentiviral, CRISPR
  Selectable markers: Blasticidin
Growth in bacteria
  Bacterial resistance: Ampicillin, 100 μg/mL
  Growth temperature: 37°C
  Growth strain: NEB Stable
  Copy number: Unknown
Gene/Insert
  Gene/Insert name: SpCas9-NRCH-SsAPOBEC3B
  Species: H. sapiens (human)
  Insert size (bp): 6171
  Promoter: EFS
  Tag / fusion protein: NLS (C terminal on insert); FLAG (C terminal on insert); BSD (C terminal on insert)
  Cloning method: Gibson Cloning
  Sequencing primers: 5′ 5' - ggtcttgaaaggagtgggaattgg - 3'; 3′ 5' - CAGGTCGCTTGTCGCCTCC - 3'
Terms and licenses: Academic/Nonprofit Terms; Industry Terms: Not Available to Industry
How to cite: SpCas9-NRCH-SsAPOBEC3B was a gift from Hyongbum Kim (Addgene plasmid # 198550 ; http://n2t.net/addgene:198550 ; RRID:Addgene_198550)
