[The description below was written by a language model from this plasmid's Addgene catalogue record and pLannotate feature annotations shown in this document.]
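Description:
SpCas9-NRCH-SsAPOBEC3B is a lentiviral transfer plasmid of about 14.4 kb, built on the pFUGW backbone, for expressing a cytosine base editor in mammalian cells. It is propagated in E. coli through a high-copy ColE1/pUC-type origin with ampicillin selection. The backbone also carries an f1 origin and an SV40 origin/EM7-driven bleomycin (Zeocin) resistance cassette lying outside the viral unit. The viral genome is transcribed from a CMV enhancer/promoter fused to a truncated HIV-1 5' LTR. It contains the Ψ packaging signal, a gag fragment, the Rev response element and the cPPT/CTS, and ends with a WPRE and a truncated 3' LTR followed by a bGH polyadenylation signal. These elements allow packaging of the RNA when helper functions are supplied in trans, and they support nuclear import and efficient expression after integration.

The payload is a single human codon-optimized open reading frame of about 6.2 kb driven by the EFS (EF-1α core) promoter. The feature table places an APOBEC3-family cytidine deaminase domain at the N-terminus, annotated by homology to a feline protein and corresponding to the SsAPOBEC3B named in the record. This is followed by the SpCas9 coding sequence, here the NRCH PAM-relaxed variant, and then a uracil glycosylase inhibitor (UGI), which protects the deaminated base from excision repair. The record does not state whether the Cas9 is a nickase. According to the catalogue, the fusion ends with an NLS and FLAG tag and is linked through a P2A peptide to blasticidin S deaminase, so editor-expressing cells can be selected with blasticidin. No guide RNA cassette is annotated, so guides must be supplied separately. The construct was deposited with a study that modelled the editing efficiencies and outcomes of diverse base editors.
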