Features (pLannotate 1.2.2; 36 found; start..end, strand, type, name):
     80..459     +  enhancer       CMV enhancer: human cytomegalovirus immediate early enhancer
    460..659     +  promoter       CMV promoter: human cytomegalovirus (CMV) immediate early promoter
    677..857     +  LTR            5' LTR (truncated): truncated 5' long terminal repeat (LTR) from HIV-1
    904..1029    +  misc_feature   HIV-1 Ψ: packaging signal of human immunodeficiency virus type 1
   1013..1376    +  CDS            HIV-1 gag (fragment): gag protein from human immunodeficiency virus 1; gag
   1522..1755    +  misc_feature   RRE: The Rev response element (RRE) of HIV-1 allows for Rev-dependent mRNA export from the nucleus to the cytoplasm.
   2132..2232    +  CDS            Rev (fragment): human immunodeficiency virus 1 (HIV-1) Rev protein; rev; enhances nuclear export of unspliced and incompletely spliced viral mRNAs
   2282..2399    +  misc_feature   cPPT/CTS: central polypurine tract and central termination sequence of HIV-1
   2448..2466    +  CDS            small t antigen (fragment): SV40 (simian virus 40) small t antigen
   2492..2703    +  promoter       EF-1α core promoter: core promoter for human elongation factor EF-1α
   2784..3344    +  CDS            APOBEC3CA: AB3CA_FELCA - Experimental evidence at protein level: Swiss-Prot protein existence level 1. DNA deaminase (cytidine deaminase) which acts as an inhibitor of retrovirus replication and retrotransposon mobility via deaminase- dependent and -independent mechanisms (By similarity). Selectively targets single-stranded DNA and does not deaminate double-stranded DNA or single- or double-stranded RNA (By similarity). Does not reduce infectivity of foamy feline virus, feline immunodeficiency virus or feline leukemia virus (PubMed:18315870). From Felis catus (Cat) (Felis silvestris catus).
   3654..7754    +  CDS            Cas9: Cas9 (Csn1) endonuclease from the Streptococcus pyogenes Type II CRISPR/Cas system generates RNA-guided double strand breaks in DNA
   8064..8312    +  CDS            UGI: UNGI_BPPB2 - Experimental evidence at protein level: Swiss-Prot protein existence level 1. This protein binds specifically and reversibly to the host uracil-DNA glycosylase, preventing removal of uracil residues from PBS2 DNA by the host uracil-excision repair system. From Bacillus phage PBS2 (Bacteriophage PBS2).
   8490..8888    +  CDS            BSD: blasticidin S deaminase; Aspergillus terreus BSD; confers resistance to blasticidin
   8889..8910    +  misc_feature   MCS (fragment): pBluescript multiple cloning site
   8913..9501    +  misc_feature   WPRE: woodchuck hepatitis virus posttranscriptional regulatory element
   9438..10019   +  CDS            nef (fragment): NEF_HV1H2 - Experimental evidence at protein level: Swiss-Prot protein existence level 1. Extracellular Nef protein targets CD4(+) T-lymphocytes for apoptosis by interacting with CXCR4 surface receptors. From Human immunodeficiency virus type 1 group M subtype B (isolate HXB2) (HIV-1).
  10026..10206   +  LTR            5' LTR (truncated): truncated 5' long terminal repeat (LTR) from HIV-1
  10238..10462   +  polyA_signal   bGH poly(A) signal: bovine growth hormone polyadenylation signal
  10466..10487   +  promoter       SV40 promoter (fragment): SV40 enhancer and early promoter
  10508..10936   +  rep_origin     f1 ori (sequence partly withheld): f1 bacteriophage origin of replication; arrow indicates direction of (+) strand synthesis
  10963..11034   +  promoter       SV40 promoter (fragment): SV40 enhancer and early promoter
  11035..11106   +  promoter       SV40 promoter (fragment): SV40 enhancer and early promoter
  11110..11244   +  rep_origin     SV40 ori: SV40 origin of replication
  11306..11353   +  promoter       EM7 promoter: synthetic bacterial promoter&nbsp
  11372..11746   +  CDS            BleoR: antibiotic-binding protein; Sh ble from Streptoalloteichus hindustanus; confers resistance to bleomycin, phleomycin, and Zeocin™
  11756..11881   +  CDS            ble (fragment): BLE_KLEPN - Experimental evidence at protein level: Swiss-Prot protein existence level 1. Binding protein with a strong affinity to the bleomycin family of antibiotics. Binds to CL990; an antimitotic-antibiotic compound. From Klebsiella pneumoniae.
  11876..11997   +  polyA_signal   SV40 poly(A) signal: SV40 polyadenylation signal
  12068..12090   -  protein_bind   lac operator (fragment): The lac repressor binds to the lac operator to inhibit transcription in E. coli. This inhibition can be relieved by adding lactose or isopropyl-β-D-thiogalactopyranoside (IPTG). lac repressor encoded by lacI
  12094..12124   -  promoter       lac promoter: promoter for the E. coli lac operon
  12139..12160   -  protein_bind   CAP binding site: CAP binding activates transcription in the presence of cAMP. E. coli catabolite activator protein
  12173..12265   -  CDS            lacI (fragment): lac repressor; lacI; The lac repressor binds to the lac operator to inhibit transcription in E. coli. This inhibition can be relieved by adding lactose or isopropyl-β-D-thiogalactopyranoside (IPTG).
  12448..13036   -  rep_origin     ori: high-copy-number ColE1/pMB1/pBR322/pUC origin of replication
  13207..14067   -  CDS            AmpR: β-lactamase; bla; confers resistance to ampicillin, carbenicillin, and related antibiotics
  14068..14172   -  promoter       AmpR promoter: bla
  14231..14283   -  misc_feature   bom (fragment): basis of mobility region from pBR322
>Addgene plasmid #198550 | SpCas9-NRCH-SsAPOBEC3B | addgene full sequence | sequence record 388894 | Addgene NGS Result
ACCGACAATTGCATGAAGAATCTGCTTAGGGTTAGGCGTTTTGCGCTGCTTCGCGATGTACGGGCCAGAT
ATACGCGTTGACATTGATTATTGACTAGTTATTAATAGTAATCAATTACGGGGTCATTAGTTCATAGCCC
ATATATGGAGTTCCGCGTTACATAACTTACGGTAAATGGCCCGCCTGGCTGACCGCCCAACGACCCCCGC
CCATTGACGTCAATAATGACGTATGTTCCCATAGTAACGCCAATAGGGACTTTCCATTGACGTCAATGGG
TGGAGTATTTACGGTAAACTGCCCACTTGGCAGTACATCAAGTGTATCATATGCCAAGTACGCCCCCTAT
TGACGTCAATGACGGTAAATGGCCCGCCTGGCATTATGCCCAGTACATGACCTTATGGGACTTTCCTACT
TGGCAGTACATCTACGTATTAGTCATCGCTATTACCATGGTGATGCGGTTTTGGCAGTACATCAATGGGC
GTGGATAGCGGTTTGACTCACGGGGATTTCCAAGTCTCCACCCCATTGACGTCAATGGGAGTTTGTTTTG
GCACCAAAATCAACGGGACTTTCCAAAATGTCGTAACAACTCCGCCCCATTGACGCAAATGGGCGGTAGG
CGTGTACGGTGGGAGGTCTATATAAGCAGCGCGTTTTGCCTGTACTGGGTCTCTCTGGTTAGACCAGATC
TGAGCCTGGGAGCTCTCTGGCTAACTAGGGAACCCACTGCTTAAGCCTCAATAAAGCTTGCCTTGAGTGC
TTCAAGTAGTGTGTGCCCGTCTGTTGTGTGACTCTGGTAACTAGAGATCCCTCAGACCCTTTTAGTCAGT
GTGGAAAATCTCTAGCAGTGGCGCCCGAACAGGGACTTGAAAGCGAAAGGGAAACCAGAGGAGCTCTCTC
GACGCAGGACTCGGCTTGCTGAAGCGCGCACGGCAAGAGGCGAGGGGCGGCGACTGGTGAGTACGCCAAA
AATTTTGACTAGCGGAGGCTAGAAGGAGAGAGATGGGTGCGAGAGCGTCAGTATTAAGCGGGGGAGAATT
AGATCGCGATGGGAAAAAATTCGGTTAAGGCCAGGGGGAAAGAAAAAATATAAATTAAAACATATAGTAT
GGGCAAGCAGGGAGCTAGAACGATTCGCAGTTAATCCTGGCCTGTTAGAAACATCAGAAGGCTGTAGACA
AATACTGGGACAGCTACAACCATCCCTTCAGACAGGATCAGAAGAACTTAGATCATTATATAATACAGTA
GCAACCCTCTATTGTGTGCATCAAAGGATAGAGATAAAAGACACCAAGGAAGCTTTAGACAAGATAGAGG
AAGAGCAAAACAAAAGTAAGACCACCGCACAGCAAGCGGCCGCTGATCTTCAGACCTGGAGGAGGAGATA
TGAGGGACAATTGGAGAAGTGAATTATATAAATATAAAGTAGTAAAAATTGAACCATTAGGAGTAGCACC
CACCAAGGCAAAGAGAAGAGTGGTGCAGAGAGAAAAAAGAGCAGTGGGAATAGGAGCTTTGTTCCTTGGG
TTCTTGGGAGCAGCAGGAAGCACTATGGGCGCAGCGTCAATGACGCTGACGGTACAGGCCAGACAATTAT
TGTCTGGTATAGTGCAGCAGCAGAACAATTTGCTGAGGGCTATTGAGGCGCAACAGCATCTGTTGCAACT
CACAGTCTGGGGCATCAAGCAGCTCCAGGCAAGAATCCTGGCTGTGGAAAGATACCTAAAGGATCAACAG
CTCCTGGGGATTTGGGGTTGCTCTGGAAAACTCATTTGCACCACTGCTGTGCCTTGGAATGCTAGTTGGA
GTAATAAATCTCTGGAACAGATTTGGAATCACACGACCTGGATGGAGTGGGACAGAGAAATTAACAATTA
CACAAGCTTAATACACTCCTTAATTGAAGAATCGCAAAACCAGCAAGAAAAGAATGAACAAGAATTATTG
GAATTAGATAAATGGGCAAGTTTGTGGAATTGGTTTAACATAACAAATTGGCTGTGGTATATAAAATTAT
TCATAATGATAGTAGGAGGCTTGGTAGGTTTAAGAATAGTTTTTGCTGTACTTTCTATAGTGAATAGAGT
TAGGCAGGGATATTCACCATTATCGTTTCAGACCCACCTCCCAACCCCGAGGGGACCCGACAGGCCCGAA
GGAATAGAAGAAGAAGGTGGAGAGAGAGACAGAGACAGATCCATTCGATTAGTGAACGGATCGGCACTGC
GTGCGCCAATTCTGCAGACAAATGGCAGTATTCATCCACAATTTTAAAAGAAAAGGGGGGATTGGGGGGT
ACAGTGCAGGGGAAAGAATAGTAGACATAATAGCAACAGACATACAAACTAAAGAATTACAAAAACAAAT
TACAAAAATTCAAAATTTTCGGGTTTATTACAGGGACAGCAGAGATCCAGTTTGGTTAATTAGCTAGCTA
GGTCTTGAAAGGAGTGGGAATTGGCTCCGGTGCCCGTCAGTGGGCAGAGCGCACATCGCCCACAGTCCCC
GAGAAGTTGGGGGGAGGGGTCGGCAATTGATCCGGTGCCTAGAGAAGGTGGCGCGGGGTAAACTGGGAAA
GTGATGTCGTGTACTGGCTCCGCCTTTTTCCCGAGGGTGGGGGAGAACCGTATATAAGTGCAGTAGTCGC
CGTGAACGTTCTTTTTCGCAACGGGTTTGCCGCCAGAACACAGGACCGGTTGCCACCATGGACCCACAGA
GGCTGCGCCAGTGGCCCGGCCCTGGCCCAGCAAGCAGGGGCGGCTACGGCCAGCGGCCAAGAATCAGGAA
CCCCGAGGAGTGGTTTCACGAGCTGTCTCCCCGGACCTTCAGCTTTCACTTCCGCAACCTGAGGTTCGCA
TCCGGCCGCAATCGGTCTTATATCTGCTGTCAGGTGGAGGGCAAGAACTGCTTCTTTCAGGGCATCTTTC
AGAATCAGGTGCCACCTGACCCACCATGCCACGCAGAGCTGTGCTTCCTGTCTTGGTTCCAGAGCTGGGG
CCTGTCCCCCGATGAGCACTACTATGTGACATGGTTTATCTCTTGGAGCCCTTGCTGTGAGTGTGCCGCC
AAGGTGGCCCAGTTCCTGGAGGAGAACCGCAACGTGAGCCTGTCTCTGAGCGCCGCAAGGCTGTACTATT
TCTGGAAGTCCGAGTCTAGAGAGGGACTGCGGAGACTGAGCGACCTGGGAGCACAAGTGGGAATCATGTC
CTTTCAGGATTTCCAGCACTGCTGGAACAATTTTGTGCACAACCTGGGCATGCCCTTCCAGCCTTGGAAG
AAGCTGCACAAGAATTACCAGAGGCTGGTGACCGAGCTGAAGCAGATCCTGCGCGAGGAGCCTGCCACAT
ATGGCTCTCCACAGGCCCAGGGCAAGGTGAGAATCGGAAGCACCGCAGCAGGACTGAGGCACAGCCACTC
CCACACACGCTCCGAGGCACACCTGAGGCCTAACCACAGCTCCAGACAGCACAGGATCCTGAATCCTCCA
CGGGAGGCCAGAGCCAGGACCTGCGTGCTGGTGGATGCCTCTTGGATCTGTTACAGAAGCGGAGGATCTA
GCGGCGGCTCTAGCGGATCTGAGACACCTGGCACAAGCGAGTCTGCCACACCTGAGAGTAGCGGCGGATC
TTCTGGTGGCTCTGACAAGAAGTACAGCATCGGCCTGGCCATCGGCACCAACTCTGTGGGCTGGGCCGTG
ATCACCGACGAGTACAAGGTGCCCAGCAAGAAATTCAAGGTGCTGGGCAACACCGACCGGCACAGCATCA
AGAAGAACCTGATCGGAGCCCTGCTGTTCGACAGCGGCGAAACAGCCGAGGCCACCCGGCTGAAGAGAAC
CGCCAGAAGAAGATACACCAGACGGAAGAACCGGATCTGCTATCTGCAAGAGATCTTCAGCAACGAGATG
GCCAAGGTGGACGACAGCTTCTTCCACAGACTGGAAGAGTCCTTCCTGGTGGAAGAGGATAAGAAGCACG
AGCGGCACCCCATCTTCGGCAACATCGTGGACGAGGTGGCCTACCACGAGAAGTACCCCACCATCTACCA
CCTGAGAAAGAAACTGGTGGACAGCACCGACAAGGCCGACCTGCGGCTGATCTATCTGGCCCTGGCCCAC
ATGATCAAGTTCCGGGGCCACTTCCTGATCGAGGGCGACCTGAACCCCGACAACAGCGACGTGGACAAGC
TGTTCATCCAGCTGGTGCAGACCTACAACCAGCTGTTCGAGGAAAACCCCATCAACGCCAGCGGCGTGGA
CGCCAAGGCCATCCTGTCTGCCAGACTGAGCAAGAGCAGACGGCTGGAAAATCTGATCGCCCAGCTGCCC
GGCGAGAAGAAGAATGGCCTGTTCGGAAACCTGATTGCCCTGAGCCTGGGCCTGACCCCCAACTTCAAGA
GCAACTTCGACCTGGCCGAGGATGCCAAACTGCAGCTGAGCAAGGACACCTACGACGACGACCTGGACAA
CCTGCTGGCCCAGATCGGCGACCAGTACGCCGACCTGTTTCTGGCCGCCAAGAACCTGTCCGACGCCATC
CTGCTGAGCGACATCCTGAGAGTGAACACCGAGATCACCAAGGCCCCCCTGAGCGCCTCTATGGTGAAGA
GATACGACGAGCACCACCAGGACCTGACCCTGCTGAAAGCTCTCGTGCGGCAGCAGCTGCCTGAGAAGTA
CAAAGAGATTTTCTTCGACCAGAGCAAGAACGGCTACGCCGGCTACATTGACGGCGGAGCCAGCCAGGAA
GAGTTCTACAAGTTCATCAAGCCCATCCTGGAAAAGATGGACGGCACCGAGGAACTGCTCGTGAAGCTGA
ACAGAGAGGACCTGCTGCGGAAGCAGCGGACCTTCGACAACGGCATCATCCCCCACCAGATCCACCTGGG
AGAGCTGCACGCCATTCTGCGGCGGCAGGGCGATTTTTACCCATTCCTGAAGGACAACCGGGAAAAGATC
GAGAAGATCCTGACCTTCCGCATCCCCTACTACGTGGGCCCTCTGGCCAGGGGAAACAGCAGATTCGCCT
GGATGACCAGAAAGAGCGAGGAAACCATCACCCCCTGGAACTTCGAGGAAGTGGTGGACAAGGGCGCTTC
CGCCCAGAGCTTCATCGAGCGGATGACCAACTTCGATAAGAACCTGCCCAACGAGAAGGTGCTGCCCAAG
CACAGCCTGCTGTACGAGTACTTCACCGTGTATAACGAGCTGACCAAAGTGAAATACGTGACCGAGGGAA
TGAGAAAGCCCGCCTTCCTGAGCGGCGAGCAGAAAAAGGCCATCGTGGACCTGCTGTTCAAGACCAACCG
GAAAGTGACCGTGAAGCAGCTGAAAGAGGACTACTTCAAGAAAATCGAGTGCTTCGACTCCGTGGAAATC
TCCGGCGTGGAAGATCGGTTCAACGCCTCCCTGGGCACATACCACGATCTGCTGAAAATTATCAAGGACA
AGGACTTCCTGGACAATGAGGAAAACGAGGACATTCTGGAAGATATCGTGCTGACCCTGACACTGTTTGA
GGACAGAGAGATGATCGAGGAACGGCTGAAAACCTATGCCCACCTGTTCGACGACAAAGTGATGAAGCAG
CTGAAGCGGCTGAGATACACCGGCTGGGGCAGGCTGAGCCGGAAGCTGATCAACGGCATCCGGGACAAGC
AGTCCGGCAAGACAATCCTGGATTTCCTGAAGTCCGACGGCTTCGCCAACAGAAACTTCATGCAGCTGAT
CCACGACGACAGCCTGACCTTTAAAGAGGACATCCAGAAAGCCCAGGTGTCCGGCCAGGGCGATAGCCTG
CACGAGCACATTGCCAATCTGGCCGGCAGCCCCGCCATTAAGAAGGGCATCCTGCAGACAGTGAAGGTGG
TGGACGAGCTCGTGAAAGTGATGGGCGGCCACAAGCCCGAGAACATCGTGATCGAAATGGCCAGAGAGAA
CCAGACCACCCAGAAGGGACAGAAGAACAGCCGCGAGAGAATGAAGCGGATCGAAGAGGGCATCAAAGAG
CTGGGCAGCCAGATCCTGAAAGAACACCCCGTGGAAAACACCCAGCTGCAGAACGAGAAGCTGTACCTGT
ACTACCTGCAGAATGGGCGGGATATGTACGTGGACCAGGAACTGGACATCAACCGGCTGTCCGACTACGA
TGTGGACCATATCGTGCCTCAGAGCTTTCTGAAGGACGACTCCATCGACAACAAGGTGCTGACCAGAAGC
GACAAGAACCGGGGCAAGAGCGACAACGTGCCCTCCGAAGAGGTCGTGAAGAAGATGAAGAACTACTGGC
GGCAGCTGCTGAACGCCAAGCTGATTACCCAGAGAAAGTTCGACAATCTGACCAAGGCCGAGAGAGGCGG
CCTGAGCGAACTGGATAAGGCCGGCTTCATCAAGAGACAGCTGGTGGAAACCCGGCAGATCACAAAGCAC
GTGGCACAGATCCTGGACTCCCGGATGAACACTAAGTACGACGAGAATGACAAGCTGATCCGGGAAGTGA
AAGTGATCACCCTGAAGTCCAAGCTGGTGTCCGATTTCCGGAAGGATTTCCAGTTTTACAAAGTGCGCGA
GATCAACAACTACCACCACGCCCACGACGCCTACCTGAACGCCGTCGTGGGAACCGCCCTGATCAAAAAG
TACCCTAAGCTGGAAAGCGAGTTCGTGTACGGCGACTACAAGGTGTACGACGTGCGGAAGATGATCGCCA
AGAGCGAGCAGGAAATCGGCAAGGCTACCGCCAAGTACTTCTTCTACAGCAACATCATGAACTTTTTCAA
GACCGAGATTACCCTGGCCAACGGCGAGATCCGGAAGCGGCCTCTGATCGAGACAAACGGCGAAACCGGG
GAGATCGTGTGGGATAAGGGCCGGGATTTTGCCACCGTGCGGAAAGTGCTGAGCATGCCCCAAGTGAATA
TCGTGAAAAAGACCGAGGTGCAGACAGGCGGCTTCAGCAAAGAGTCTATCCTGCCCAAGGGCAACAGCGA
TAAGCTGATCGCCAGAAAGAAGGACTGGGACCCTAAGAAGTACGGCGGCTTCAACAGCCCCACCGTGGCC
TATTCTGTGCTGGTGGTGGCCAAAGTGGAAAAGGGCAAGTCCAAGAAACTGAAGAGTGTGAAAGAGCTAC
TGGGGATCACCATCATGGAAAGAAGCAGCTTCGAGAAGAATCCCATCGACTTTCTGGAAGCCAAGGGCTA
CAAAGAAGTGAAAAAGGACCTGATCATCAAGCTGCCTAAGTACTCCCTGTTCGAGCTGGAAAACGGCCGG
AAGAGAATGCTGGCCTCTGCCGGCGTGCTGCAGAAGGGAAACGAACTGGCCCTGCCCTCCAAATATGTGA
ACTTCCTGTACCTGGCCAGCCACTATGAGAAGCTGAAGGGCTCCCCCGAGGATAATGAGCAGAAACAGCT
GTTTGTGGAACAGCACAAGCACTACCTGGACGAGATCATCGAGCAGATCAGCGAGTTCTCCAAGAGAGTG
ATCCTGGCCGACGCTAATCTGGACAAAGTGCTGTCCGCCTACAACAAGCACCGGGATAAGCCCATCAGAG
AGCAGGCCGAGAATATCATCCACCTGTTTACCCTGACCAATCTGGGAGCCCCTGCCGCCTTCAAGTACTT
TGACACCACCATCAACCGGAAGCAGTACAACACCACCAAAGAGGTGCTGGACGCCACCCTGATCCGGCAG
AGCATCACCGGCCTGTACGAGACACGGATCGACCTGTCTCAGCTGGGAGGCGACTCTGGTGGAAGCGGAG
GATCTGGCGGCAGCACCAATCTGAGCGACATCATCGAGAAAGAGACAGGCAAGCAGCTGGTCATCCAAGA
GTCCATCCTGATGCTGCCTGAAGAGGTGGAAGAAGTGATCGGCAACAAGCCCGAGTCCGACATCCTGGTG
CACACCGCCTACGATGAGAGCACCGACGAGAACGTGATGCTGCTGACCTCTGACGCCCCTGAGTACAAGC
CTTGGGCTCTCGTGATCCAGGACAGCAACGGCGAGAACAAGATCAAGATGCTGAGCGGCGGCTCTGGTGG
CTCTGGCGGATCTACAAACCTGTCCGATATTATTGAGAAAGAAACCGGGAAACAGCTCGTGATTCAAGAG
TCTATTCTCATGCTCCCGGAAGAAGTCGAGGAAGTCATTGGAAACAAGCCTGAGAGCGATATTCTGGTCC
ATACAGCCTACGACGAGTCTACCGATGAGAATGTCATGCTCCTCACCAGCGACGCTCCCGAGTATAAGCC
ATGGGCACTTGTCATTCAGGACTCCAATGGGGAAAACAAAATCAAAATGCTCCCAAAGAAAAAACGCAAG
GTGGAGGGAGCTGATAAGCGCACCGCCGATGGTTCCGAGTTCGAAAGCCCCAAGAAGAAGAGGAAAGTCG
ATTACAAAGACGATGACGATAAGGGATCCGGCGCAACAAACTTCTCTCTGCTGAAACAAGCCGGAGATGT
CGAAGAGAATCCTGGACCGATGGCCAAGCCTTTGTCTCAAGAAGAATCCACCCTCATTGAAAGAGCAACG
GCTACAATCAACAGCATCCCCATCTCTGAAGACTACAGCGTCGCCAGCGCAGCTCTCTCTAGCGACGGCC
GCATCTTCACTGGTGTCAATGTATATCATTTTACTGGGGGACCTTGTGCAGAACTCGTGGTGCTGGGCAC
TGCTGCTGCTGCGGCAGCTGGCAACCTGACTTGTATCGTCGCGATCGGAAATGAGAACAGGGGCATCTTG
AGCCCCTGCGGACGGTGCCGACAGGTGCTTCTCGATCTGCATCCTGGGATCAAAGCCATAGTGAAGGACA
GTGATGGACAGCCGACGGCAGTTGGGATTCGTGAATTGCTGCCCTCTGGTTATGTGTGGGAGGGCTAAGA
ATTCGATATCAAGCTTATCGGTAATCAACCTCTGGATTACAAAATTTGTGAAAGATTGACTGGTATTCTT
AACTATGTTGCTCCTTTTACGCTATGTGGATACGCTGCTTTAATGCCTTTGTATCATGCTATTGCTTCCC
GTATGGCTTTCATTTTCTCCTCCTTGTATAAATCCTGGTTGCTGTCTCTTTATGAGGAGTTGTGGCCCGT
TGTCAGGCAACGTGGCGTGGTGTGCACTGTGTTTGCTGACGCAACCCCCACTGGTTGGGGCATTGCCACC
ACCTGTCAGCTCCTTTCCGGGACTTTCGCTTTCCCCCTCCCTATTGCCACGGCGGAACTCATCGCCGCCT
GCCTTGCCCGCTGCTGGACAGGGGCTCGGCTGTTGGGCACTGACAATTCCGTGGTGTTGTCGGGGAAATC
ATCGTCCTTTCCTTGGCTGCTCGCCTGTGTTGCCACCTGGATTCTGCGCGGGACGTCCTTCTGCTACGTC
CCTTCGGCCCTCAATCCAGCGGACCTTCCTTCCCGCGGCCTGCTGCCGGCTCTGCGGCCTCTTCCGCGTC
TTCGCCTTCGCCCTCAGACGAGTCGGATCTCCCTTTGGGCCGCCTCCCCGCATCGATACCGTCGACCTCG
AGACCTAGAAAAACATGGAGCAATCACAAGTAGCAATACAGCAGCTACCAATGCTGATTGTGCCTGGCTA
GAAGCACAAGAGGAGGAGGAGGTGGGTTTTCCAGTCACACCTCAGGTACCTTTAAGACCAATGACTTACA
AGGCAGCTGTAGATCTTAGCCACTTTTTAAAAGAAAAGGGGGGACTGGAAGGGCTAATTCACTCCCAACG
AAGACAAGATATCCTTGATCTGTGGATCTACCACACACAAGGCTACTTCCCTGATTGGCAGAACTACACA
CCAGGGCCAGGGATCAGATATCCACTGACCTTTGGATGGTGCTACAAGCTAGTACCAGTTGAGCAAGAGA
AGGTAGAAGAAGCCAATGAAGGAGAGAACACCCGCTTGTTACACCCTGTGAGCCTGCATGGGATGGATGA
CCCGGAGAGAGAAGTATTAGAGTGGAGGTTTGACAGCCGCCTAGCATTTCATCACATGGCCCGAGAGCTG
CATCCGGACTGTACTGGGTCTCTCTGGTTAGACCAGATCTGAGCCTGGGAGCTCTCTGGCTAACTAGGGA
ACCCACTGCTTAAGCCTCAATAAAGCTTGCCTTGAGTGCTTCAAGTAGTGTGTGCCCGTCTGTTGTGTGA
CTCTGGTAACTAGAGATCCCTCAGACCCTTTTAGTCAGTGTGGAAAATCTCTAGCAGGGCCCGTTTAAAC
CCGCTGATCAGCCTCGACTGTGCCTTCTAGTTGCCAGCCATCTGTTGTTTGCCCCTCCCCCGTGCCTTCC
TTGACCCTGGAAGGTGCCACTCCCACTGTCCTTTCCTAATAAAATGAGGAAATTGCATCGCATTGTCTGA
GTAGGTGTCATTCTATTCTGGGGGGTGGGGTGGGGCAGGACAGCAAGGGGGAGGATTGGGAAGACAATAG
CAGGCATGCTGGGGATGCGGTGGGCTCTATGGCTTCTGAGGCGGAAAGAACCAGCTGGGGCTCTAGGGGG
TATCCCC
[124 nt withheld, positions 10508-10631]
C
[91 nt withheld, positions 10633-10723]
A
[49 nt withheld, positions 10725-10773]
CCTTTGACGTTGGAGTCCACGTTCTTT
[37 nt withheld, positions 10801-10837]
ACCCTATCTCGGTCTATTCTTTTGATTTATAAGGGATTTTGCCGATTTCGGCCTATTGGTTAAAAAATGA
GCTGATTTAACAAAAATTTAACGCGAATTAATTCTGTGGAATGTGTGTCAGTTAGGGTGTGGAAAGTCCC
CAGGCTCCCCAGCAGGCAGAAGTATGCAAAGCATGCATCTCAATTAGTCAGCAACCAGGTGTGGAAAGTC
CCCAGGCTCCCCAGCAGGCAGAAGTATGCAAAGCATGCATCTCAATTAGTCAGCAACCATAGTCCCGCCC
CTAACTCCGCCCAGTTCCGCCCATTCTCCGCCCCATGGCTGACTAATTTTTTTTATTTATGCAGAGGCCG
AGGCCGCCTCTGCCTCTGAGCTATTCCAGAAGTAGTGAGGAGGCTTTTTTGGAGGCCTAGGCTTTTGCAA
AAAGCTCCCGGGAGCTTGTATATCCATTTTCGGATCTGATCAGCACGTGTTGACAATTAATCATCGGCAT
AGTATATCGGCATAGTATAATACGACAAGGTGAGGAACTAAACCATGGCCAAGTTGACCAGTGCCGTTCC
GGTGCTCACCGCGCGCGACGTCGCCGGAGCGGTCGAGTTCTGGACCGACCGGCTCGGGTTCTCCCGGGAC
TTCGTGGAGGACGACTTCGCCGGTGTGGTCCGGGACGACGTGACCCTGTTCATCAGCGCGGTCCAGGACC
AGGTGGTGCCGGACAACACCCTGGCCTGGGTGTGGGTGCGCGGCCTGGACGAGCTGTACGCCGAGTGGTC
GGAGGTCGTGTCCACGAACTTCCGGGACGCCTCCGGGCCGGCCATGACCGAGATCGGCGAGCAGCCGTGG
GGGCGGGAGTTCGCCCTGCGCGACCCGGCCGGCAACTGCGTGCACTTCGTGGCCGAGGAGCAGGACTGAC
ACGTGCTACGAGATTTCGATTCCACCGCCGCCTTCTATGAAAGGTTGGGCTTCGGAATCGTTTTCCGGGA
CGCCGGCTGGATGATCCTCCAGCGCGGGGATCTCATGCTGGAGTTCTTCGCCCACCCCAACTTGTTTATT
GCAGCTTATAATGGTTACAAATAAAGCAATAGCATCACAAATTTCACAAATAAAGCATTTTTTTCACTGC
ATTCTAGTTGTGGTTTGTCCAAACTCATCAATGTATCTTATCATGTCTGTATACCGTCGACCTCTAGCTA
GAGCTTGGCGTAATCATGGTCATAGCTGTTTCCTGTGTGAAATTGTTATCCGCTCACAATTCCACACAAC
ATACGAGCCGGAAGCATAAAGTGTAAAGCCTGGGGTGCCTAATGAGTGAGCTAACTCACATTAATTGCGT
TGCGCTCACTGCCCGCTTTCCAGTCGGGAAACCTGTCGTGCCAGCTGCATTAATGAATCGGCCAACGCGC
GGGGAGAGGCGGTTTGCGTATTGGGCGCTCTTCCGCTTCCTCGCTCACTGACTCGCTGCGCTCGGTCGTT
CGGCTGCGGCGAGCGGTATCAGCTCACTCAAAGGCGGTAATACGGTTATCCACAGAATCAGGGGATAACG
CAGGAAAGAACATGTGAGCAAAAGGCCAGCAAAAGGCCAGGAACCGTAAAAAGGCCGCGTTGCTGGCGTT
TTTCCATAGGCTCCGCCCCCCTGACGAGCATCACAAAAATCGACGCTCAAGTCAGAGGTGGCGAAACCCG
ACAGGACTATAAAGATACCAGGCGTTTCCCCCTGGAAGCTCCCTCGTGCGCTCTCCTGTTCCGACCCTGC
CGCTTACCGGATACCTGTCCGCCTTTCTCCCTTCGGGAAGCGTGGCGCTTTCTCATAGCTCACGCTGTAG
GTATCTCAGTTCGGTGTAGGTCGTTCGCTCCAAGCTGGGCTGTGTGCACGAACCCCCCGTTCAGCCCGAC
CGCTGCGCCTTATCCGGTAACTATCGTCTTGAGTCCAACCCGGTAAGACACGACTTATCGCCACTGGCAG
CAGCCACTGGTAACAGGATTAGCAGAGCGAGGTATGTAGGCGGTGCTACAGAGTTCTTGAAGTGGTGGCC
TAACTACGGCTACACTAGAAGAACAGTATTTGGTATCTGCGCTCTGCTGAAGCCAGTTACCTTCGGAAAA
AGAGTTGGTAGCTCTTGATCCGGCAAACAAACCACCGCTGGTAGCGGTGGTTTTTTTGTTTGCAAGCAGC
AGATTACGCGCAGAAAAAAAGGATCTCAAGAAGATCCTTTGATCTTTTCTACGGGGTCTGACGCTCAGTG
GAACGAAAACTCACGTTAAGGGATTTTGGTCATGAGATTATCAAAAAGGATCTTCACCTAGATCCTTTTA
AATTAAAAATGAAGTTTTAAATCAATCTAAAGTATATATGAGTAAACTTGGTCTGACAGTTACCAATGCT
TAATCAGTGAGGCACCTATCTCAGCGATCTGTCTATTTCGTTCATCCATAGTTGCCTGACTCCCCGTCGT
GTAGATAACTACGATACGGGAGGGCTTACCATCTGGCCCCAGTGCTGCAATGATACCGCGAGACCCACGC
TCACCGGCTCCAGATTTATCAGCAATAAACCAGCCAGCCGGAAGGGCCGAGCGCAGAAGTGGTCCTGCAA
CTTTATCCGCCTCCATCCAGTCTATTAATTGTTGCCGGGAAGCTAGAGTAAGTAGTTCGCCAGTTAATAG
TTTGCGCAACGTTGTTGCCATTGCTACAGGCATCGTGGTGTCACGCTCGTCGTTTGGTATGGCTTCATTC
AGCTCCGGTTCCCAACGATCAAGGCGAGTTACATGATCCCCCATGTTGTGCAAAAAAGCGGTTAGCTCCT
TCGGTCCTCCGATCGTTGTCAGAAGTAAGTTGGCCGCAGTGTTATCACTCATGGTTATGGCAGCACTGCA
TAATTCTCTTACTGTCATGCCATCCGTAAGATGCTTTTCTGTGACTGGTGAGTACTCAACCAAGTCATTC
TGAGAATAGTGTATGCGGCGACCGAGTTGCTCTTGCCCGGCGTCAATACGGGATAATACCGCGCCACATA
GCAGAACTTTAAAAGTGCTCATCATTGGAAAACGTTCTTCGGGGCGAAAACTCTCAAGGATCTTACCGCT
GTTGAGATCCAGTTCGATGTAACCCACTCGTGCACCCAACTGATCTTCAGCATCTTTTACTTTCACCAGC
GTTTCTGGGTGAGCAAAAACAGGAAGGCAAAATGCCGCAAAAAAGGGAATAAGGGCGACACGGAAATGTT
GAATACTCATACTCTTCCTTTTTCAATATTATTGAAGCATTTATCAGGGTTATTGTCTCATGAGCGGATA
CATATTTGAATGTATTTAGAAAAATAAACAAATAGGGGTTCCGCGCACATTTCCCCGAAAAGTGCCACCT
GACGTCGACGGATCGGGAGATCTCCCGATCCCCTATGGTGCACTCTCAGTACAATCTGCTCTGATGCCGC
ATAGTTAAGCCAGTATCTGCTCCCTGCTTGTGTGTTGGAGGTCGCTGAGTAGTGCGCGAGCAAAATTTAA
GCTACAACAAGGCAAGGCTTG
