>Addgene plasmid #198550 | SpCas9-NRCH-SsAPOBEC3B | depositor partial sequence | sequence record 384713 | SpCas9-NRCH-SsAPOBEC3B sequence 6171 bps
ATGGACCCACAGAGGCTGCGCCAGTGGCCCGGCCCTGGCCCAGCAAGCAGGGGCGGCTACGGCCAGCGGC
CAAGAATCAGGAACCCCGAGGAGTGGTTTCACGAGCTGTCTCCCCGGACCTTCAGCTTTCACTTCCGCAA
CCTGAGGTTCGCATCCGGCCGCAATCGGTCTTATATCTGCTGTCAGGTGGAGGGCAAGAACTGCTTCTTT
CAGGGCATCTTTCAGAATCAGGTGCCACCTGACCCACCATGCCACGCAGAGCTGTGCTTCCTGTCTTGGT
TCCAGAGCTGGGGCCTGTCCCCCGATGAGCACTACTATGTGACATGGTTTATCTCTTGGAGCCCTTGCTG
TGAGTGTGCCGCCAAGGTGGCCCAGTTCCTGGAGGAGAACCGCAACGTGAGCCTGTCTCTGAGCGCCGCA
AGGCTGTACTATTTCTGGAAGTCCGAGTCTAGAGAGGGACTGCGGAGACTGAGCGACCTGGGAGCACAAG
TGGGAATCATGTCCTTTCAGGATTTCCAGCACTGCTGGAACAATTTTGTGCACAACCTGGGCATGCCCTT
CCAGCCTTGGAAGAAGCTGCACAAGAATTACCAGAGGCTGGTGACCGAGCTGAAGCAGATCCTGCGCGAG
GAGCCTGCCACATATGGCTCTCCACAGGCCCAGGGCAAGGTGAGAATCGGAAGCACCGCAGCAGGACTGA
GGCACAGCCACTCCCACACACGCTCCGAGGCACACCTGAGGCCTAACCACAGCTCCAGACAGCACAGGAT
CCTGAATCCTCCACGGGAGGCCAGAGCCAGGACCTGCGTGCTGGTGGATGCCTCTTGGATCTGTTACAGA
AGCGGAGGATCTAGCGGCGGCTCTAGCGGATCTGAGACACCTGGCACAAGCGAGTCTGCCACACCTGAGA
GTAGCGGCGGATCTTCTGGTGGCTCTGACAAGAAGTACAGCATCGGCCTGGCCATCGGCACCAACTCTGT
GGGCTGGGCCGTGATCACCGACGAGTACAAGGTGCCCAGCAAGAAATTCAAGGTGCTGGGCAACACCGAC
CGGCACAGCATCAAGAAGAACCTGATCGGAGCCCTGCTGTTCGACAGCGGCGAAACAGCCGAGGCCACCC
GGCTGAAGAGAACCGCCAGAAGAAGATACACCAGACGGAAGAACCGGATCTGCTATCTGCAAGAGATCTT
CAGCAACGAGATGGCCAAGGTGGACGACAGCTTCTTCCACAGACTGGAAGAGTCCTTCCTGGTGGAAGAG
GATAAGAAGCACGAGCGGCACCCCATCTTCGGCAACATCGTGGACGAGGTGGCCTACCACGAGAAGTACC
CCACCATCTACCACCTGAGAAAGAAACTGGTGGACAGCACCGACAAGGCCGACCTGCGGCTGATCTATCT
GGCCCTGGCCCACATGATCAAGTTCCGGGGCCACTTCCTGATCGAGGGCGACCTGAACCCCGACAACAGC
GACGTGGACAAGCTGTTCATCCAGCTGGTGCAGACCTACAACCAGCTGTTCGAGGAAAACCCCATCAACG
CCAGCGGCGTGGACGCCAAGGCCATCCTGTCTGCCAGACTGAGCAAGAGCAGACGGCTGGAAAATCTGAT
CGCCCAGCTGCCCGGCGAGAAGAAGAATGGCCTGTTCGGAAACCTGATTGCCCTGAGCCTGGGCCTGACC
CCCAACTTCAAGAGCAACTTCGACCTGGCCGAGGATGCCAAACTGCAGCTGAGCAAGGACACCTACGACG
ACGACCTGGACAACCTGCTGGCCCAGATCGGCGACCAGTACGCCGACCTGTTTCTGGCCGCCAAGAACCT
GTCCGACGCCATCCTGCTGAGCGACATCCTGAGAGTGAACACCGAGATCACCAAGGCCCCCCTGAGCGCC
TCTATGGTGAAGAGATACGACGAGCACCACCAGGACCTGACCCTGCTGAAAGCTCTCGTGCGGCAGCAGC
TGCCTGAGAAGTACAAAGAGATTTTCTTCGACCAGAGCAAGAACGGCTACGCCGGCTACATTGACGGCGG
AGCCAGCCAGGAAGAGTTCTACAAGTTCATCAAGCCCATCCTGGAAAAGATGGACGGCACCGAGGAACTG
CTCGTGAAGCTGAACAGAGAGGACCTGCTGCGGAAGCAGCGGACCTTCGACAACGGCATCATCCCCCACC
AGATCCACCTGGGAGAGCTGCACGCCATTCTGCGGCGGCAGGGCGATTTTTACCCATTCCTGAAGGACAA
CCGGGAAAAGATCGAGAAGATCCTGACCTTCCGCATCCCCTACTACGTGGGCCCTCTGGCCAGGGGAAAC
AGCAGATTCGCCTGGATGACCAGAAAGAGCGAGGAAACCATCACCCCCTGGAACTTCGAGGAAGTGGTGG
ACAAGGGCGCTTCCGCCCAGAGCTTCATCGAGCGGATGACCAACTTCGATAAGAACCTGCCCAACGAGAA
GGTGCTGCCCAAGCACAGCCTGCTGTACGAGTACTTCACCGTGTATAACGAGCTGACCAAAGTGAAATAC
GTGACCGAGGGAATGAGAAAGCCCGCCTTCCTGAGCGGCGAGCAGAAAAAGGCCATCGTGGACCTGCTGT
TCAAGACCAACCGGAAAGTGACCGTGAAGCAGCTGAAAGAGGACTACTTCAAGAAAATCGAGTGCTTCGA
CTCCGTGGAAATCTCCGGCGTGGAAGATCGGTTCAACGCCTCCCTGGGCACATACCACGATCTGCTGAAA
ATTATCAAGGACAAGGACTTCCTGGACAATGAGGAAAACGAGGACATTCTGGAAGATATCGTGCTGACCC
TGACACTGTTTGAGGACAGAGAGATGATCGAGGAACGGCTGAAAACCTATGCCCACCTGTTCGACGACAA
AGTGATGAAGCAGCTGAAGCGGCTGAGATACACCGGCTGGGGCAGGCTGAGCCGGAAGCTGATCAACGGC
ATCCGGGACAAGCAGTCCGGCAAGACAATCCTGGATTTCCTGAAGTCCGACGGCTTCGCCAACAGAAACT
TCATGCAGCTGATCCACGACGACAGCCTGACCTTTAAAGAGGACATCCAGAAAGCCCAGGTGTCCGGCCA
GGGCGATAGCCTGCACGAGCACATTGCCAATCTGGCCGGCAGCCCCGCCATTAAGAAGGGCATCCTGCAG
ACAGTGAAGGTGGTGGACGAGCTCGTGAAAGTGATGGGCGGCCACAAGCCCGAGAACATCGTGATCGAAA
TGGCCAGAGAGAACCAGACCACCCAGAAGGGACAGAAGAACAGCCGCGAGAGAATGAAGCGGATCGAAGA
GGGCATCAAAGAGCTGGGCAGCCAGATCCTGAAAGAACACCCCGTGGAAAACACCCAGCTGCAGAACGAG
AAGCTGTACCTGTACTACCTGCAGAATGGGCGGGATATGTACGTGGACCAGGAACTGGACATCAACCGGC
TGTCCGACTACGATGTGGACCATATCGTGCCTCAGAGCTTTCTGAAGGACGACTCCATCGACAACAAGGT
GCTGACCAGAAGCGACAAGAACCGGGGCAAGAGCGACAACGTGCCCTCCGAAGAGGTCGTGAAGAAGATG
AAGAACTACTGGCGGCAGCTGCTGAACGCCAAGCTGATTACCCAGAGAAAGTTCGACAATCTGACCAAGG
CCGAGAGAGGCGGCCTGAGCGAACTGGATAAGGCCGGCTTCATCAAGAGACAGCTGGTGGAAACCCGGCA
GATCACAAAGCACGTGGCACAGATCCTGGACTCCCGGATGAACACTAAGTACGACGAGAATGACAAGCTG
ATCCGGGAAGTGAAAGTGATCACCCTGAAGTCCAAGCTGGTGTCCGATTTCCGGAAGGATTTCCAGTTTT
ACAAAGTGCGCGAGATCAACAACTACCACCACGCCCACGACGCCTACCTGAACGCCGTCGTGGGAACCGC
CCTGATCAAAAAGTACCCTAAGCTGGAAAGCGAGTTCGTGTACGGCGACTACAAGGTGTACGACGTGCGG
AAGATGATCGCCAAGAGCGAGCAGGAAATCGGCAAGGCTACCGCCAAGTACTTCTTCTACAGCAACATCA
TGAACTTTTTCAAGACCGAGATTACCCTGGCCAACGGCGAGATCCGGAAGCGGCCTCTGATCGAGACAAA
CGGCGAAACCGGGGAGATCGTGTGGGATAAGGGCCGGGATTTTGCCACCGTGCGGAAAGTGCTGAGCATG
CCCCAAGTGAATATCGTGAAAAAGACCGAGGTGCAGACAGGCGGCTTCAGCAAAGAGTCTATCCTGCCCA
AGGGCAACAGCGATAAGCTGATCGCCAGAAAGAAGGACTGGGACCCTAAGAAGTACGGCGGCTTCAACAG
CCCCACCGTGGCCTATTCTGTGCTGGTGGTGGCCAAAGTGGAAAAGGGCAAGTCCAAGAAACTGAAGAGT
GTGAAAGAGCTACTGGGGATCACCATCATGGAAAGAAGCAGCTTCGAGAAGAATCCCATCGACTTTCTGG
AAGCCAAGGGCTACAAAGAAGTGAAAAAGGACCTGATCATCAAGCTGCCTAAGTACTCCCTGTTCGAGCT
GGAAAACGGCCGGAAGAGAATGCTGGCCTCTGCCGGCGTGCTGCAGAAGGGAAACGAACTGGCCCTGCCC
TCCAAATATGTGAACTTCCTGTACCTGGCCAGCCACTATGAGAAGCTGAAGGGCTCCCCCGAGGATAATG
AGCAGAAACAGCTGTTTGTGGAACAGCACAAGCACTACCTGGACGAGATCATCGAGCAGATCAGCGAGTT
CTCCAAGAGAGTGATCCTGGCCGACGCTAATCTGGACAAAGTGCTGTCCGCCTACAACAAGCACCGGGAT
AAGCCCATCAGAGAGCAGGCCGAGAATATCATCCACCTGTTTACCCTGACCAATCTGGGAGCCCCTGCCG
CCTTCAAGTACTTTGACACCACCATCAACCGGAAGCAGTACAACACCACCAAAGAGGTGCTGGACGCCAC
CCTGATCCGGCAGAGCATCACCGGCCTGTACGAGACACGGATCGACCTGTCTCAGCTGGGAGGCGACTCT
GGTGGAAGCGGAGGATCTGGCGGCAGCACCAATCTGAGCGACATCATCGAGAAAGAGACAGGCAAGCAGC
TGGTCATCCAAGAGTCCATCCTGATGCTGCCTGAAGAGGTGGAAGAAGTGATCGGCAACAAGCCCGAGTC
CGACATCCTGGTGCACACCGCCTACGATGAGAGCACCGACGAGAACGTGATGCTGCTGACCTCTGACGCC
CCTGAGTACAAGCCTTGGGCTCTCGTGATCCAGGACAGCAACGGCGAGAACAAGATCAAGATGCTGAGCG
GCGGCTCTGGTGGCTCTGGCGGATCTACAAACCTGTCCGATATTATTGAGAAAGAAACCGGGAAACAGCT
CGTGATTCAAGAGTCTATTCTCATGCTCCCGGAAGAAGTCGAGGAAGTCATTGGAAACAAGCCTGAGAGC
GATATTCTGGTCCATACAGCCTACGACGAGTCTACCGATGAGAATGTCATGCTCCTCACCAGCGACGCTC
CCGAGTATAAGCCATGGGCACTTGTCATTCAGGACTCCAATGGGGAAAACAAAATCAAAATGCTCCCAAA
GAAAAAACGCAAGGTGGAGGGAGCTGATAAGCGCACCGCCGATGGTTCCGAGTTCGAAAGCCCCAAGAAG
AAGAGGAAAGTCGATTACAAAGACGATGACGATAAGGGATCCGGCGCAACAAACTTCTCTCTGCTGAAAC
AAGCCGGAGATGTCGAAGAGAATCCTGGACCGATGGCCAAGCCTTTGTCTCAAGAAGAATCCACCCTCAT
TGAAAGAGCAACGGCTACAATCAACAGCATCCCCATCTCTGAAGACTACAGCGTCGCCAGCGCAGCTCTC
TCTAGCGACGGCCGCATCTTCACTGGTGTCAATGTATATCATTTTACTGGGGGACCTTGTGCAGAACTCG
TGGTGCTGGGCACTGCTGCTGCTGCGGCAGCTGGCAACCTGACTTGTATCGTCGCGATCGGAAATGAGAA
CAGGGGCATCTTGAGCCCCTGCGGACGGTGCCGACAGGTGCTTCTCGATCTGCATCCTGGGATCAAAGCC
ATAGTGAAGGACAGTGATGGACAGCCGACGGCAGTTGGGATTCGTGAATTGCTGCCCTCTGGTTATGTGT
GGGAGGGCTAA
